Addgene plasmid #113757: pENTR-R4R3-3xmRuby-C
Purpose: Gateway multi-site entry clone for second position 3x mRuby (C-terminal tag). Introduced into the genome via homology-directed repair after an LR reaction with homology sequences.
Depositing lab: Magdalena Bezanilla. Depositing organization: Dartmouth College and Medical School. Publication: Efficient and modular CRISPR-Cas9 vector system for Physcomitrella patens. Mallett DR, Chang M, Cheng X, Bezanilla M. Plant Direct. 2019 Sep 12;3(9):e00168. doi: 10.1002/pld3.168. eCollection 2019 Sep. PubMed 31523744.
Backbone
  Vector backbone: pDONR221-P4rP3r
  Backbone manufacturer: Invitrogen
  Backbone size w/o insert (bp): 2540
  Vector type: CRISPR ; Gateway Entry Vector
Growth in bacteria
  Bacterial resistance: Kanamycin, 50 μg/mL
  Growth temperature: 37°C
  Growth strain: DH5alpha
  Copy number: High Copy
Gene/Insert
  Gene/Insert name: mRuby2-mRuby2-mRuby2
  Insert size (bp): 2157
  Tag / fusion protein: 3xmRuby2 (C terminal on insert)
  Cloning method: Gateway Cloning
  Sequencing primers: 5′ M13 Forward; 3′ M13 Reverse
Terms and licenses: Academic/Nonprofit Terms; Industry Terms: Not Available to Industry
Depositor comments: Second position vector for three-way Gateway LR reaction to insert C-terminal mRuby2-mRuby2-mRuby2 at your locus of interest.
How to cite: pENTR-R4R3-3xmRuby-C was a gift from Magdalena Bezanilla (Addgene plasmid # 113757 ; http://n2t.net/addgene:113757 ; RRID:Addgene_113757)
