[The description below was written by a language model from this plasmid's Addgene catalogue record and the feature table of its GenBank file.]
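Description:
pENTR-R4R3-3xmRuby-C is a MultiSite Gateway entry clone built in the Invitrogen pDONR221-P4rP3r backbone, designed to occupy the second (middle) position in a three-fragment LR reaction. The 4.8 kb plasmid is maintained in E. coli at high copy from a ColE1/pUC-type origin and selected with kanamycin through an aph(3')-Ia aminoglycoside phosphotransferase gene. As is typical of pDONR-derived vectors, rrnB T2 and T1 transcription terminators sit upstream of the recombination cassette to insulate it from read-through. M13 forward and reverse primer sites flank the cassette for sequencing, and a T7 promoter lies just outside it on the downstream side, oriented towards the insert on the opposite strand.

The payload is three tandem copies of the mRuby2 coding sequence, a monomeric red fluorescent protein with improved photophysical properties relative to mRuby, separated by very short spacers and bounded by attR4 and attR3 sites. The cassette carries no promoter or terminator of its own because it is not meant to be expressed from this plasmid. Instead, LR Clonase recombination joins it to first- and third-position entry clones carrying homology sequences from a chosen locus, producing a donor template in which the triple mRuby2 tag is flanked by homology arms. Following a CRISPR-Cas9 cut, homology-directed repair inserts the tag in frame at the C-terminus of the endogenous gene, so the fusion is expressed under native regulation, with the three fluorophore copies expected to give a brighter signal than a single one. The plasmid belongs to a modular CRISPR-Cas9 vector system developed for the moss Physcomitrella patens.
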