LOCUS       Exported 4821 bp ds-DNA circular SYN 13-MAY-2021
DEFINITION  Gateway multi-site entry clone for second position 3x mRuby
            (C-terminal tag). Introduced into the genome via homology-directed
            repair after an LR reaction with homology sequences..
ACCESSION   .
VERSION     .
KEYWORDS    pENTR-R4R3-3xmRuby-C
SOURCE      synthetic DNA construct
  ORGANISM  synthetic DNA construct
REFERENCE   1 (bases 1 to 4821)
  AUTHORS   Mallett DR, Chang M, Cheng X, Bezanilla M
  TITLE     Efficient and modular CRISPR-Cas9 vector system for Physcomitrella
            patens.
  JOURNAL   Plant Direct. 2019 Sep 12;3(9):e00168. doi: 10.1002/pld3.168.
            eCollection 2019 Sep.
  PUBMED    31523744
REFERENCE   2 (bases 1 to 4821)
  AUTHORS   .
  TITLE     Direct Submission
  JOURNAL   Exported May 13, 2021 from SnapGene Server 1.1.58
            http://www.snapgene.com
FEATURES             Location/Qualifiers
     source          1..4821
                     /organism="synthetic DNA construct"
                     /mol_type="other DNA"
     primer_bind     92..109
                     /label=L4440
                     /note="L4440 vector, forward primer"
     terminator      268..295
                     /label=rrnB T2 terminator
                     /note="transcription terminator T2 from the E. coli rrnB
                     gene"
     terminator      387..473
                     /gene="Escherichia coli rrnB"
                     /label=rrnB T1 terminator
                     /note="transcription terminator T1 from the E. coli rrnB
                     gene"
     primer_bind     522..544
                     /label=M13/pUC Forward
                     /note="In lacZ gene"
     primer_bind     536..553
                     /label=M13 Forward
                     /note="In lacZ gene. Also called M13-F20 or M13 (-21)
                     Forward"
     primer_bind     537..553
                     /label=M13 fwd
                     /note="common sequencing primer, one of multiple similar
                     variants"
     protein_bind    complement(603..727)
                     /gene="mutant version of attR"
                     /label=attR4
                     /bound_moiety="LR Clonase(TM)"
                     /note="recombination site for the Gateway(R) LR reaction"
     CDS             735..1445
                     /codon_start=1
                     /product="monomeric red fluorescent protein derived from
                     mRuby, with improved photophysical properties (Lam et al.,
                     2012)"
                     /label=mRuby2
                     /translation="MVSKGEELIKENMRMKVVMEGSVNGHQFKCTGEGEGNPYMGTQTM
                     RIKVIEGGPLPFAFDILATSFMYGSRTFIKYPKGIPDFFKQSFPEGFTWERVTRYEDGG
                     VVTVMQDTSLEDGCLVYHVQVRGVNFPSNGPVMQKKTKGWEPNTEMMYPADGGLRGYTH
                     MALKVDGGGHLSCSFVTTYRSKKTVGNIKMPGIHAVDHRLERLEESDNEMFVVQREHAV
                     AKFAGLGGGMDELYK"
     CDS             1452..2162
                     /codon_start=1
                     /product="monomeric red fluorescent protein derived from
                     mRuby, with improved photophysical properties (Lam et al.,
                     2012)"
                     /label=mRuby2
                     /translation="MVSKGEELIKENMRMKVVMEGSVNGHQFKCTGEGEGNPYMGTQTM
                     RIKVIEGGPLPFAFDILATSFMYGSRTFIKYPKGIPDFFKQSFPEGFTWERVTRYEDGG
                     VVTVMQDTSLEDGCLVYHVQVRGVNFPSNGPVMQKKTKGWEPNTEMMYPADGGLRGYTH
                     MALKVDGGGHLSCSFVTTYRSKKTVGNIKMPGIHAVDHRLERLEESDNEMFVVQREHAV
                     AKFAGLGGGMDELYK"
     CDS             2169..2879
                     /codon_start=1
                     /product="monomeric red fluorescent protein derived from
                     mRuby, with improved photophysical properties (Lam et al.,
                     2012)"
                     /label=mRuby2
                     /translation="MVSKGEELIKENMRMKVVMEGSVNGHQFKCTGEGEGNPYMGTQTM
                     RIKVIEGGPLPFAFDILATSFMYGSRTFIKYPKGIPDFFKQSFPEGFTWERVTRYEDGG
                     VVTVMQDTSLEDGCLVYHVQVRGVNFPSNGPVMQKKTKGWEPNTEMMYPADGGLRGYTH
                     MALKVDGGGHLSCSFVTTYRSKKTVGNIKMPGIHAVDHRLERLEESDNEMFVVQREHAV
                     AKFAGLGGGMDELYK"
     protein_bind    2884..3007
                     /gene="mutant version of attR"
                     /label=attR3
                     /bound_moiety="LR Clonase(TM)"
                     /note="recombination site for the Gateway(R) LR reaction"
     primer_bind     complement(3062..3081)
                     /label=T7
                     /note="T7 promoter, forward primer"
     promoter        complement(3063..3081)
                     /label=T7 promoter
                     /note="promoter for bacteriophage T7 RNA polymerase"
     primer_bind     complement(3086..3102)
                     /label=M13 rev
                     /note="common sequencing primer, one of multiple similar
                     variants"
     primer_bind     complement(3086..3102)
                     /label=M13 Reverse
                     /note="In lacZ gene. Also called M13-rev"
     primer_bind     complement(3204..3223)
                     /label=pENTR-R
                     /note="pENTR vectors, reverse primer"
     CDS             3215..4024
                     /codon_start=1
                     /gene="aph(3')-Ia"
                     /product="aminoglycoside phosphotransferase"
                     /label=KanR
                     /note="confers resistance to kanamycin in bacteria or G418
                     (Geneticin(R)) in eukaryotes"
                     /translation="MSHIQRETSRPRLNSNMDADLYGYKWARDNVGQSGATIYRLYGKP
                     DAPELFLKHGKGSVANDVTDEMVRLNWLTEFMPLPTIKHFIRTPDDAWLLTTAIPGKTA
                     FQVLEEYPDSGENIVDALAVFLRRLHSIPVCNCPFNSDRVFRLAQAQSRMNNGLVDASD
                     FDDERNGWPVEQVWKEMHKLLPFSPDSVVTHGDFSLDNLIFDEGKLIGCIDVGRVGIAD
                     RYQDLAILWNCLGEFSPSLQKRLFQKYGIDNPDMNKLQFHLMLDEFF"
     primer_bind     complement(3282..3301)
                     /label=Kan-R
                     /note="Kanamycin resistance gene, reverse primer"
     rep_origin      4171..4759
                     /direction=RIGHT
                     /label=ori
                     /note="high-copy-number ColE1/pMB1/pBR322/pUC origin of
                     replication"
     primer_bind     4660..4679
                     /label=pBR322ori-F
                     /note="pBR322 origin, forward primer"
ORIGIN
        1 ctttcctgcg ttatcccctg attctgtgga taaccgtatt accgcctttg agtgagctga
       61 taccgctcgc cgcagccgaa cgaccgagcg cagcgagtca gtgagcgagg aagcggaaga
      121 gcgcccaata cgcaaaccgc ctctccccgc gcgttggccg attcattaat gcagctggca
      181 cgacaggttt cccgactgga aagcgggcag tgagcgcaac gcaattaata cgcgtaccgc
      241 tagccaggaa gagtttgtag aaacgcaaaa aggccatccg tcaggatggc cttctgctta
      301 gtttgatgcc tggcagttta tggcgggcgt cctgcccgcc accctccggg ccgttgcttc
      361 acaacgttca aatccgctcc cggcggattt gtcctactca ggagagcgtt caccgacaaa
      421 caacagataa aacgaaaggc ccagtcttcc gactgagcct ttcgttttat ttgatgcctg
      481 gcagttccct actctcgcgt taacgctagc atggatgttt tcccagtcac gacgttgtaa
      541 aacgacggcc agtcttaagc tcgggcccct acaggtcact aataccatct aagtagttga
      601 ttcatagtga ctggatatgt tgtgttttac agtattatgt agtctgtttt ttatgcaaaa
      661 tctaatttaa tatattgata tttatatcat tttacgtttc tcgttcaact tttctataca
      721 aagttgaagg atccatggtg agcaagggcg aggagctgat caaggaaaat atgcgtatga
      781 aggtggtcat ggaaggttcg gtcaacggcc accaattcaa atgcacaggt gaaggagaag
      841 gcaatccgta catgggaact caaaccatga ggatcaaagt catcgaggga ggacccctgc
      901 catttgcctt tgacattctt gccacgtcgt tcatgtatgg cagccgtact tttatcaagt
      961 acccgaaagg cattcctgat ttctttaaac agtcctttcc tgagggtttt acttgggaaa
     1021 gagttacgag atacgaagat ggtggagtcg tcaccgtcat gcaggacacc agccttgagg
     1081 atggctgtct cgtttaccac gtccaagtca gaggggtaaa ctttccctcc aatggtcccg
     1141 tgatgcagaa gaagaccaag ggttgggagc ctaatacaga gatgatgtat ccagcagatg
     1201 gtggtctgag gggatacact catatggcac tgaaagttga tggtggtggc catctgtctt
     1261 gctctttcgt aacaacttac aggtcaaaaa agaccgtcgg gaacatcaag atgcccggta
     1321 tccatgccgt tgatcaccgc ctggaaaggt tagaggaaag tgacaatgaa atgttcgtag
     1381 tacaacgcga acacgcagtt gccaagttcg ccgggcttgg tggtggcatg gacgagctgt
     1441 acaagagatc catggtgagc aagggcgagg agctgatcaa ggaaaatatg cgtatgaagg
     1501 tggtcatgga aggttcggtc aacggccacc aattcaaatg cacaggtgaa ggagaaggca
     1561 atccgtacat gggaactcaa accatgagga tcaaagtcat cgagggagga cccctgccat
     1621 ttgcctttga cattcttgcc acgtcgttca tgtatggcag ccgtactttt atcaagtacc
     1681 cgaaaggcat tcctgatttc tttaaacagt cctttcctga gggttttact tgggaaagag
     1741 ttacgagata cgaagatggt ggagtcgtca ccgtcatgca ggacaccagc cttgaggatg
     1801 gctgtctcgt ttaccacgtc caagtcagag gggtaaactt tccctccaat ggtcccgtga
     1861 tgcagaagaa gaccaagggt tgggagccta atacagagat gatgtatcca gcagatggtg
     1921 gtctgagggg atacactcat atggcactga aagttgatgg tggtggccat ctgtcttgct
     1981 ctttcgtaac aacttacagg tcaaaaaaga ccgtcgggaa catcaagatg cccggtatcc
     2041 atgccgttga tcaccgcctg gaaaggttag aggaaagtga caatgaaatg ttcgtagtac
     2101 aacgcgaaca cgcagttgcc aagttcgccg ggcttggtgg tggcatggac gagctgtaca
     2161 agagatccat ggtgagcaag ggcgaggagc tgatcaagga aaatatgcgt atgaaggtgg
     2221 tcatggaagg ttcggtcaac ggccaccaat tcaaatgcac aggtgaagga gaaggcaatc
     2281 cgtacatggg aactcaaacc atgaggatca aagtcatcga gggaggaccc ctgccatttg
     2341 cctttgacat tcttgccacg tcgttcatgt atggcagccg tacttttatc aagtacccga
     2401 aaggcattcc tgatttcttt aaacagtcct ttcctgaggg ttttacttgg gaaagagtta
     2461 cgagatacga agatggtgga gtcgtcaccg tcatgcagga caccagcctt gaggatggct
     2521 gtctcgttta ccacgtccaa gtcagagggg taaactttcc ctccaatggt cccgtgatgc
     2581 agaagaagac caagggttgg gagcctaata cagagatgat gtatccagca gatggtggtc
     2641 tgaggggata cactcatatg gcactgaaag ttgatggtgg tggccatctg tcttgctctt
     2701 tcgtaacaac ttacaggtca aaaaagaccg tcgggaacat caagatgccc ggtatccatg
     2761 ccgttgatca ccgcctggaa aggttagagg aaagtgacaa tgaaatgttc gtagtacaac
     2821 gcgaacacgc agttgccaag ttcgccgggc ttggtggtgg catggacgag ctgtacaagt
     2881 aaacaacttt gtataataaa gttgaacgag aaacgtaaaa tgatataaat atcaatatat
     2941 taaattagat tttgcataaa aaacagacta cataatactg taaaacacaa catatccagt
     3001 cactatgaat caactactta gatggtatta gtgacctgta ctgcagggcg gccgcgatat
     3061 cccctatagt gagtcgtatt acatggtcat agctgtttcc tggcagctct ggcccgtgtc
     3121 tcaaaatctc tgatgttaca ttgcacaaga taaaaatata tcatcatgaa caataaaact
     3181 gtctgcttac ataaacagta atacaagggg tgttatgagc catattcaac gggaaacgtc
     3241 gaggccgcga ttaaattcca acatggatgc tgatttatat gggtataaat gggctcgcga
     3301 taatgtcggg caatcaggtg cgacaatcta tcgcttgtat gggaagcccg atgcgccaga
     3361 gttgtttctg aaacatggca aaggtagcgt tgccaatgat gttacagatg agatggtcag
     3421 actaaactgg ctgacggaat ttatgcctct tccgaccatc aagcatttta tccgtactcc
     3481 tgatgatgca tggttactca ccactgcgat ccccggaaaa acagcattcc aggtattaga
     3541 agaatatcct gattcaggtg aaaatattgt tgatgcgctg gcagtgttcc tgcgccggtt
     3601 gcattcgatt cctgtttgta attgtccttt taacagcgat cgcgtatttc gtctcgctca
     3661 ggcgcaatca cgaatgaata acggtttggt tgatgcgagt gattttgatg acgagcgtaa
     3721 tggctggcct gttgaacaag tctggaaaga aatgcataaa cttttgccat tctcaccgga
     3781 ttcagtcgtc actcatggtg atttctcact tgataacctt atttttgacg aggggaaatt
     3841 aataggttgt attgatgttg gacgagtcgg aatcgcagac cgataccagg atcttgccat
     3901 cctatggaac tgcctcggtg agttttctcc ttcattacag aaacggcttt ttcaaaaata
     3961 tggtattgat aatcctgata tgaataaatt gcagtttcat ttgatgctcg atgagttttt
     4021 ctaatcagaa ttggttaatt ggttgtaaca ctggcagagc attacgctga cttgacggga
     4081 cggcgcaagc tcatgaccaa aatcccttaa cgtgagttac gcgtcgttcc actgagcgtc
     4141 agaccccgta gaaaagatca aaggatcttc ttgagatcct ttttttctgc gcgtaatctg
     4201 ctgcttgcaa acaaaaaaac caccgctacc agcggtggtt tgtttgccgg atcaagagct
     4261 accaactctt tttccgaagg taactggctt cagcagagcg cagataccaa atactgttct
     4321 tctagtgtag ccgtagttag gccaccactt caagaactct gtagcaccgc ctacatacct
     4381 cgctctgcta atcctgttac cagtggctgc tgccagtggc gataagtcgt gtcttaccgg
     4441 gttggactca agacgatagt taccggataa ggcgcagcgg tcgggctgaa cggggggttc
     4501 gtgcacacag cccagcttgg agcgaacgac ctacaccgaa ctgagatacc tacagcgtga
     4561 gctatgagaa agcgccacgc ttcccgaagg gagaaaggcg gacaggtatc cggtaagcgg
     4621 cagggtcgga acaggagagc gcacgaggga gcttccaggg ggaaacgcct ggtatcttta
     4681 tagtcctgtc gggtttcgcc acctctgact tgagcgtcga tttttgtgat gctcgtcagg
     4741 ggggcggagc ctatggaaaa acgccagcaa cgcggccttt ttacggttcc tggccttttg
     4801 ctggcctttt gctcacatgt t
//
